Addgene plasmid #42831: TAL3368
Depositing lab: Keith Joung. Depositing organization: Massachusetts General Hospital. Publication: Targeted gene disruption in somatic zebrafish cells using engineered TALENs. Sander JD, Cade L, Khayter C, Reyon D, Peterson RT, Joung JK, Yeh JR. Nat Biotechnol. 2011 Aug 5;29(8):697-8. doi: 10.1038/nbt.1934. PubMed 21822241.
Backbone
  Vector backbone: JDS74
  Backbone manufacturer: Addgene plasmid #32288
  Backbone size w/o insert (bp): 6447
  Vector type: Mammalian Expression ; T7
Growth in bacteria
  Bacterial resistance: Ampicillin, 100 μg/mL
  Growth temperature: 37°C
  Growth strain: XL1 Blue
  Copy number: High Copy
Gene/Insert
  Gene/Insert name: ZebrafishCommunity-Sox2-left (alt name: Sox2)
  Species: D. rerio (zebrafish)
  Insert size (bp): 1640
  Promoter: CMV
  Tag / fusion protein: 3X Flag (N terminal on backbone); WT FOKI (C terminal on backbone)
  Cloning method: Restriction Enzyme; 5′ cloning site N/A (destroyed during cloning); 3′ cloning site N/A (destroyed during cloning)
  Sequencing primers: 5′ CMV-F; 3′ BGH-rev
Terms and licenses: Academic/Nonprofit Terms; Industry Terms: Not Available to Industry
Depositor comments: Target binding site: TGGTGGGGTAGACTTTCG It is strongly recommended that users perform a diagnostic digest to verify this plasmid prior to use. For example, a double digest of the plasmid with BamHI and KpnI should result in two bands at 2.3kb and 5.8kb.
How to cite: TAL3368 was a gift from Keith Joung (Addgene plasmid # 42831 ; http://n2t.net/addgene:42831 ; RRID:Addgene_42831)
