[The description below was written by a language model from this plasmid's Addgene catalogue record.]
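Description:
TAL3368 is a TALEN expression plasmid built in the JDS74 backbone, a roughly 6.4 kb vector classed as mammalian expression with a T7 promoter. It is maintained in E. coli as a high-copy plasmid under ampicillin selection. The record provides no feature table, so details such as the replication origin or polyadenylation signal are not explicitly listed, although the use of a BGH reverse sequencing primer suggests a BGH terminator region downstream of the coding sequence.

The insert, about 1.6 kb, is an engineered TAL effector repeat array designated ZebrafishCommunity-Sox2-left, designed to recognise a specific 18-nucleotide site in the zebrafish (D. rerio) sox2 gene. It was cloned by restriction enzyme methods that destroyed the junction sites. This places the array in frame with backbone-encoded elements: an N-terminal 3X FLAG epitope tag for detection and a C-terminal wild-type FokI nuclease domain. The resulting fusion is one monomer of a TALEN pair. Because FokI cleaves only as a dimer, this "left" construct is intended to be used with a matching "right" TALEN that binds the opposite strand nearby, so that the two nuclease domains dimerise over the spacer and produce a double-strand break. Error-prone repair of that break can introduce disruptive indels.

The CMV promoter drives expression in transfected cells. The T7 designation indicates the plasmid can also serve as a template for in vitro transcription, consistent with delivering TALEN mRNA into zebrafish embryos for targeted gene disruption, the application described in the associated publication. The depositor recommends confirming plasmid integrity by diagnostic digest, a sensible precaution given the repetitive nature of TAL arrays.
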