>Addgene plasmid #42831 | TAL3368 | depositor partial sequence | sequence record 57951 | TAL3368 sequence 2430 bps
TCTAGAGCTAGCACCATGGACTACAAAGACCATGACGGTGATTATAAAGATCATGACATCGATTACAAGG
ATGACGATGACAAGATGGCCCCCAAGAAGAAGAGGAAGGTGGGCATTCACCGCGGGGTACCTATGGTGGA
CTTGAGGACACTCGGTTATTCGCAACAGCAACAGGAGAAAATCAAGCCTAAGGTCAGGAGCACCGTCGCG
CAACACCACGAGGCGCTTGTGGGGCATGGCTTCACTCATGCGCATATTGTCGCGCTTTCACAGCACCCTG
CGGCGCTTGGGACGGTGGCTGTCAAATACCAAGATATGATTGCGGCCCTGCCCGAAGCCACGCACGAGGC
AATTGTAGGGGTCGGTAAACAGTGGTCGGGAGCGCGAGCACTTGAGGCGCTGCTGACTGTGGCGGGTGAG
CTTAGGGGGCCTCCGCTCCAGCTCGACACCGGGCAGCTGCTGAAGATCGCGAAGAGAGGGGGAGTAACAG
CGGTAGAGGCAGTGCACGCCTGGCGCAATGCGCTCACCGGGGCCCCCTTGAACCTGACCCCAGACCAGGT
AGTCGCAATCGCGAACAATAATGGGGGAAAGCAAGCCCTGGAAACCGTGCAAAGGTTGTTGCCGGTCCTT
TGTCAAGACCACGGCCTTACACCGGAGCAAGTCGTGGCCATTGCAAATAATAACGGTGGCAAACAGGCTC
TTGAGACGGTTCAGAGACTTCTCCCAGTTCTCTGTCAAGCCCACGGGCTGACTCCCGATCAAGTTGTAGC
GATTGCGTCCAACGGTGGAGGGAAACAAGCATTGGAGACTGTCCAACGGCTCCTTCCCGTGTTGTGTCAA
GCCCACGGTTTGACGCCTGCACAAGTGGTCGCCATCGCCAACAACAACGGCGGTAAGCAGGCGCTGGAAA
CAGTACAGCGCCTGCTGCCTGTACTGTGCCAGGATCATGGACTGACCCCAGACCAGGTAGTCGCAATCGC
GAACAATAATGGGGGAAAGCAAGCCCTGGAAACCGTGCAAAGGTTGTTGCCGGTCCTTTGTCAAGACCAC
GGCCTTACACCGGAGCAAGTCGTGGCCATTGCAAATAATAACGGTGGCAAACAGGCTCTTGAGACGGTTC
AGAGACTTCTCCCAGTTCTCTGTCAAGCCCACGGGCTGACTCCCGATCAAGTTGTAGCGATTGCGAATAA
CAATGGAGGGAAACAAGCATTGGAGACTGTCCAACGGCTCCTTCCCGTGTTGTGTCAAGCCCACGGTTTG
ACGCCTGCACAAGTGGTCGCCATCGCCTCGAATGGCGGCGGTAAGCAGGCGCTGGAAACAGTACAGCGCC
TGCTGCCTGTACTGTGCCAGGATCATGGACTGACCCCAGACCAGGTAGTCGCAATCGCGTCGAACATTGG
GGGAAAGCAAGCCCTGGAAACCGTGCAAAGGTTGTTGCCGGTCCTTTGTCAAGACCACGGCCTTACACCG
GAGCAAGTCGTGGCCATTGCAAATAATAACGGTGGCAAACAGGCTCTTGAGACGGTTCAGAGACTTCTCC
CAGTTCTCTGTCAAGCCCACGGGCTGACTCCCGATCAAGTTGTAGCGATTGCGTCGAACATTGGAGGGAA
ACAAGCATTGGAGACTGTCCAACGGCTCCTTCCCGTGTTGTGTCAAGCCCACGGTTTGACGCCTGCACAA
GTGGTCGCCATCGCCAGCCATGATGGCGGTAAGCAGGCGCTGGAAACAGTACAGCGCCTGCTGCCTGTAC
TGTGCCAGGATCATGGACTGACCCCAGACCAGGTAGTCGCAATCGCGTCAAACGGAGGGGGAAAGCAAGC
CCTGGAAACCGTGCAAAGGTTGTTGCCGGTCCTTTGTCAAGACCACGGCCTTACACCGGAGCAAGTCGTG
GCCATTGCAAGCAATGGGGGTGGCAAACAGGCTCTTGAGACGGTTCAGAGACTTCTCCCAGTTCTCTGTC
AAGCCCACGGGCTGACTCCCGATCAAGTTGTAGCGATTGCGTCCAACGGTGGAGGGAAACAAGCATTGGA
GACTGTCCAACGGCTCCTTCCCGTGTTGTGTCAAGCCCACGGTTTGACGCCTGCACAAGTGGTCGCCATC
GCCAGCCATGATGGCGGTAAGCAGGCGCTGGAAACAGTACAGCGCCTGCTGCCTGTACTGTGCCAGGATC
ATGGACTGACACCCGAACAGGTGGTCGCCATTGCTAATAATAACGGAGGACGGCCAGCCTTGGAGTCCAT
CGTAGCCCAATTGTCCAGGCCCGATCCCGCGTTGGCTGCGTTAACGAATGACCATCTGGTGGCGTTGGCA
TGTCTTGGTGGACGACCCGCGCTCGATGCAGTCAAAAAGGGTCTGCCTCATGCTCCCGCATTGATCAAAA
GAACCAACCGGCGGATTCCCGAGAGAACTTCCCATCGAGTCGCGGGATCC
