>Addgene plasmid #42831 | TAL3368 | addgene partial sequence | sequence record 60813 | JDS-TALEN-F 5'-TAGGGGTCGGTAAACAGTGG-3'
TGGCGGGTGAGCTTAGGGGGCCTCCGCTCCAGCTCGACACCGGGCAGCTGCTGAAGATCGCGAAGAGAGG
GGGAGTAACAGCGGTAGAGGCAGTGCACGCCTGGCGCAATGCGCTCACCGGGGCCCCCTTGAACCTGACC
CCAGACCAGGTAGTCGCAATCGCGAACAATAATGGGGGAAAGCAAGCCCTGGAAACCGTGCAAAGGTTGT
TGCCGGTCCTTTGTCAAGACCACGGCCTTACACCGGAGCAAGTCGTGGCCATTGCAAATAATAACGGTGG
CAAACAGGCTCTTGAGACGGTTCAGAGACTTCTCCCAGTTCTCTGTCAAGCCCACGGGCTGACTCCCGAT
CAAGTTGTAGCGATTGCGTCCAACGGTGGAGGGAAACAAGCATTGGAGACTGTCCAACGGCTCCTTCCCG
TGTTGTGTCAAGCCCACGGTTTGACGCCTGCACAAGTGGTCGCCATCGCCAACAACAACGGCGGTAAGCA
GGCGCTGGAAACAGTACAGCGCCTGCTGCCTGTACTGTGCCAGGATCATGGACTGACCCCAGACCAGGTA
GTCGCAATCGCGAACAATAATGGGGGAAAGCAAGCCCTGGAAACCGTGCAAAGGTTGTTGCCGGTCCTTT
GTCAAGACCACGGCCTTACACCGGAGCAAGTCGTGGCCATTGCAAATAATAACGGTGGCAAACAGGCTCT
TGAGACGGTTCAGAGACTTCTCCCAGTTCTCTGTCAAGCCCACGGGCTGACTCCCGATCAAGTTGTAGCG
ATTGCGAATAACAATGGA
